>Addgene plasmid #148723 | pnYC-CvH-CteIF4E_40-250-del183-202_AF | depositor full sequence | sequence record 291171 | Full Sequence
GTATGGCAATGAAAGACGGTGAGCTGGTGATATGGGATAGTGTTCACCCTTGTTACACCGTTTTCCATGA
GCAAACTGAAACGTTTTCATCGCTCTGGAGTGAATACCACGACGATTTCCGGCAGTTTCTACACATATAT
TCGCAAGATGTGGCGTGTTACGGTGAAAACCTGGCCTATTTCCCTAAAGGGTTTATTGAGAATATGTTTT
TCGTCTCAGCCAATCCCTGGGTGAGTTTCACCAGTTTTGATTTAAACGTGGCCAATATGGACAACTTCTT
CGCCCCCGTTTTCACCATGGGCAAATATTATACGCAAGGCGACAAGGTGCTGATGCCGCTGGCGATTCAG
GTTCATCATGCCGTCTGTGATGGCTTCCATGTCGGCAGAATGCTTAATGAATTACAACAGTACTGCGATG
AGTGGCAGGGCGGGGCGTAATTTTTTTAAGGCAGTTATTGGTGCCCTTAAACGCCTGGTGCTACGCCTGA
ATAAGTGATAATAAGCGGATGAATGGCAGAAATTCGAAAGCAAATTCGACCCGGTCGTCGGTTCAGGGCA
GGGTCGTTAAATAGCCGCTTATGTCTATTGCTGGTTTACCGGTTTATTGACTACCGGAAGCAGTGTGACC
GTGTGCTTCTCAAATGCCTGAGGCCAGTTTGCTCAGGCTCTCCCCGTGGAGGTAATAATTGACGATATGA
TCATTTATTCTGCCTCCCAGAGCCTGATAAAAACGGTTAGCGCTTCGTTAATACAGATGTAGGTGTTCCA
CAGGGTAGCCAGCAGCATCCTGCGATGCAGATCCGGAACATAATGGTGCAGGGCGCTTGTTTCGGCGTGG
GTATGGTGGCAGGCCCCGTGGCCGGGGGACTGTTGGGCGCTGCCGGCACCTGTCCTACGAGTTGCATGAT
AAAGAAGACAGTCATAAGTGCGGCGACGATAGTCATGCCCCGCGCCCACCGGAAGGAGCTACCGGACAGC
GGTGCGGACTGTTGTAACTCAGAATAAGAAATGAGGCCGCTCATGGCGTTGACTCTCAGTCATAGTATCG
TGGTATCACCGGTTGGTTCCACTCTCTGTTGCGGGCAACTTCAGCAGCACGTAGGGGACTTCCGCGTTTC
CAGACTTTACGAAACACGGAAACCGAAGACCATTCATGTTGTTGCTCAGGTCGCAGACGTTTTGCAGCAG
CAGTCGCTTCACGTTCGCTCGCGTATCGGTGATTCATTCTGCTAACCAGTAAGGCAACCCCGCCAGCCTA
GCCGGGTCCTCAACGACAGGAGCACGATCATGCGCACCCGTGGCCAGGACCCAACGCTGCCCGAGATGCG
CCGCGTGCGGCTGCTGGAGATGGCGGACGCGATGGATATGTTCTGCCAAGGGTTGGTTTGCGCATTCACA
GTTCTCCGCAAGAATTGATTGGCTCCAATTCTTGGAGTGGTGAATCCGTTAGCGAGGTGCCGCCGGCTTC
CATTCAGGTCGAGGTGGCCCGGCTCCATGCACCGCGACGCAACGCGGGGAGGCAGACAAGGTATAGGGCG
GCGCCTACAATCCATGCCAACCCGTTCCATGTGCTCGCCGAGGCGGCATAAATCGCCGTGACGATCAGCG
GTCCAGTGATCGAAGTTAGGCTGGTAAGAGCCGCGAGCGATCCTTGAAGCTGTCCCTGATGGTCGTCATC
TACCTGCCTGGACAGCATGGCCTGCAACGCGGGCATCCCGATGCCGCCGGAAGCGAGAAGAATCATAATG
GGGAAGGCCATCCAGCCTCGCGTCGCGAACGCCAGCAAGACGTAGCCCAGCGCGTCGGCCGCCATGCCGG
CGATAATGGCCTGCTTCTCGCCGAAACGTTTGGTGGCGGGACCAGTGACGAAGGCTTGAGCGAGGGCGTG
CAAGATTCCGAATACCGCAAGCGACAGGCCGATCATCGTCGCGCTCCAGCGAAAGCGGTCCTCGCCGAAA
ATGACCCAGAGCGCTGCCGGCACCTGTCCTACGAGTTGCATGATAAAGAAGACAGTCATAAGTGCGGCGA
CGATAGTCATGCCCCGCGCCCACCGGAAGGAGCTGACTGGGTTGAAGGCTCTCAAGGGCATCGGTCGACG
CTCTCCCTTATGCGACTCCTGCATTAGGAAGCAGCCCAGTAGTAGGTTGAGGCCGTTGAGCACCGCCGCC
GCAAGGAATGGTGCATGCAAGGAGATGGCGCCCAACAGTCCCCCGGCCACGGGGCCTGCCACCATACCCA
CGCCGAAACAAGCGCTCATGAGCCCGAAGTGGCGAGCCCGATCTTCCCCATCGGTGATGTCGGCGATATA
GGCGCCAGCAACCGCACCTGTGGCGCCGGTGATGCCGGCCACGATGCGTCCGGCGTAGAGGATCAGACTA
AGATCTCGATCCCGCGAAATTAATACGACTCACTATAGGGGAATTGTGAGCGGATAACAATTCCCCACTA
GTAATAATTTTGTTTAACTTTAAGAAGGAGATATACATATGAAAGAAAACTTCAACGTTAAACATCCGCT
GAGCTGTCGTTGGACCCTGTGGTTTACCAAACCGGCAAGCGGTAAAGGTGATAATTGGAATGATCTGCTG
AAAAAAGTGATCACCTTTGAAAGCGTGGAAGAATTTTGGGGCATCTACAATAACATTGCACCGGTTAGCG
AACTGGCAGTTAAAAGCGATTACCACCTGTTTAAAGAGGGTGTTCGTCCGGAATGGGAAGATCCGCAGAA
TAAACATGGTGGCAAATGGGCATATCAGTTCAAAGATAAACGCAGCGTGAACATTGATGAACTGTGGCTG
CATACCATGCTGGCAGCAATTGGTGAAACCCTGGAAGATGAAGAGGATGGCGAAGTTATGGGTGTTGTTG
TTAATGTGCGCAAAGGCTTTTATCGTATTGGTGTTTGGACCCGTACCACCGAAAAAAGCAAAGAAATCCT
GATGAATATTGGCCGTCGTCTGAAAGAAGTGCTGAAACTGCCTCCGAATGAAATGGTTGAATTTAGCGGT
CATACCGAAGCAGCACAGGCAGGTAGCACCCGTGCAAAAGCACGTATGGTTGTTGGATCCGAAAACCTTT
ACTTCCAGGGCAGCGGCGCCATGGGCAGCGGCAGCGGCCACCACCACCACCACCACGGTACCTAATAGTC
TAGAGCTAGCCCTAGGAGATCCGGCTGCTAACAAAGCCCGAAAGGAAGCTGAGTTGGCTGCTGCCACCGC
TGAGCAATAACTAGCATAACCCCTTGGGGCCTCTAAACGGGTCTTGAGGGGTTTTTTGCTGAAAGGAGGA
ACTATATCCGGATATCCCGCAAGAGGCCCGGCAGTACCGGCATAACCAAGCCTATGCCTACAGCATCCAG
GGTGACGGTGCCGAGGATGACGATGAGCGCATTGTTAGATTTCATACACGGTGCCTGACTGCGTTAGCAA
TTTAACTGTGATAAACTACCGCATTAAAGCTTATCGATGATAAGCTGTCAAACATGAGAATTACAACTTA
TATCGTATGGGGCTGACTTCAGGTGCTACATTTGAAGAGATAAATTGCACTGAAATCAAGAAATATTTTA
TCTGATTAATAAGATGATCTTCTTGAGATCGTTTTGGTCTGCGCGTAATCTCTTGCTCTGAAAACGAAAA
AACCGCCTTGCAGGGCGGTTTTTCGAAGGTTCTCTGAGCTACCAACTCTTTGAACCGAGGTAACTGGCTT
GGAGGAGCGCAGTCACCAAAACTTGTCCTTTCAGTTTAGCCTTAACCGGCGCATGACTTCAAGACTAACT
CCTCTAAATCAATTACCAGTGGCTGCTGCCAGTGGTGCTTTTGCATGTCTTTCCGGGTTGGACTCAAGAC
GATAGTTACCGGATAAGGCGCAGCGGTCGGACTGAACGGGGGGTTCGTGCATACAGTCCAGCTTGGAGCG
AACTGCCTACCCGGAACTGAGTGTCAGGCGTGGAATGAGACAAACGCGGCCATAACAGCGGAATGACACC
GGTAAACCGAAAGGCAGGAACAGGAGAGCGCACGAGGGAGCCGCCAGGGGGAAACGCCTGGTATCTTTAT
AGTCCTGTCGGGTTTCGCCACCACTGATTTGAGCGTCAGATTTCGTGATGCTTGTCAGGGGGGCGGAGCC
TATGGAAAAACGGCTTTGCCGCGGCCCTCTCACTTCCCTGTTAAGTATCTTCCTGGCATCTTCCAGGAAA
TCTCCGCCCCGTTCGTAAGCCATTTCCGCTCGCCGCAGTCGAACGACCGAGCGTAGCGAGTCAGTGAGCG
AGGAAGCGGAATATATCCTGTATCACATATTCTGCTGACGCACCGGTGCAGCCTTTTTTCTCCTGCCACA
TGAAGCACTTCACTGACACCCTCATCAGTGCCAACATAGTAAGCCAGTATACACTCCCCTAGCGCTGATG
TCCGGCGGTGCTTTTGCCGTTACGCACCACCCCGTCAGTAGCTGAACAGGAGGGACAGCTGATAGAAACA
GAAGCCACTGGAGCACCTCAAAAACACCATCATACACTAAATCAGTAAGTTGGCAGCATCACCCGACGCA
CTTTGCGCCGAATAAATACCTGTGACGGAAGATCACTTCGCAGAATAAATAAATCCTGGTGTCCCTGTTG
ATACCGGGAAGCCCTGGGCCAACTTTTGGCGAAAATGAGACGTTGATCGGCACGTAAGAGGTTCCAACTT
TCACCATAATGAAATAAGATCACTACCGGGCGTATTTTTTGAGTTATCGAGATTTTCAGGAGCTAAGGAA
GCTAAAATGGAGAAAAAAATCACTGGATATACCACCGTTGATATATCCCAATGGCATCGTAAAGAACATT
TTGAGGCATTTCAGTCAGTTGCTCAATGTACCTATAACCAGACCGTTCAGCTGGATATTACGGCCTTTTT
AAAGACCGTAAAGAAAAATAAGCACAAGTTTTATCCGGCCTTTATTCACATTCTTGCCCGCCTGATGAAT
GCTCATCCGGAATTC
Features (pLannotate 1.2.2; 18 found; start..end, strand, type, name):
    738..833     -  CDS            resD (fragment): REDF_ECOLI - Also known as D. Protein inferred from homology: Swiss-Prot protein existence level 3. Acts as a repressor of transcription and as a site-specific resolvase that cleaves at the RfsF site. From Escherichia coli (strain K12).
    823..880     +  CDS            TcR (fragment): tetracycline efflux protein; tet; confers resistance to tetracycline
    877..970     -  CDS            TcR (fragment): tetracycline efflux protein; tet; confers resistance to tetracycline
   1474..2374    -  CDS            TcR (fragment): tetracycline efflux protein; tet; confers resistance to tetracycline
   2401..2419    +  promoter       T7 promoter: promoter for bacteriophage T7 RNA polymerase
   2420..2444    +  protein_bind   lac operator: The lac repressor binds to the lac operator to inhibit transcription in E. coli. This inhibition can be relieved by adding lactose or isopropyl-β-D-thiogalactopyranoside (IPTG). lac repressor encoded by lacI
   2459..2481    +  RBS            RBS: efficient ribosome binding site from bacteriophage T7 gene 10 (Olins and Rangwala, 1989)
   2501..3022    +  CDS            CDC33 (fragment): IF4E_YEAST - Also known as TIF45. Experimental evidence at protein level: Swiss-Prot protein existence level 1. Recognizes and binds the 7-methylguanosine-containing mRNA cap during an early step in the initiation of protein synthesis and facilitates ribosome binding by inducing the unwinding of the mRNAs secondary structures. From Saccharomyces cerevisiae (strain ATCC 204508 / S288c) (Baker's yeast).
   3118..3136    +  CDS            9xHis (fragment): 9xHis affinity tag
   3174..3223    +  CDS            SET1 (fragment): solubility-enhancement tag derived from T7 phage gene 10B
   3231..3278    +  terminator     T7 terminator: transcription terminator for bacteriophage T7 RNA polymerase
   3301..3405    -  CDS            TcR (fragment): tetracycline efflux protein; tet; confers resistance to tetracycline
   3453..3481    -  promoter       tet promoter: E. coli promoter for tetracycline efflux protein gene
   3593..4138    +  rep_origin     p15A ori: Plasmids containing the medium-copy-number p15A origin of replication can be propagated in E. coli cells that contain a second plasmid with the ColE1 origin.
   4226..4281    +  rep_origin     RSF ori (fragment): Plasmids containing the RSF 1030 origin of replication can be propagated in E. coli cells that contain additional plasmids with compatible origins.
   4400..4543    -  mobile_element IS1 (fragment): prokaryotic transposable element IS1
   4664..4766    +  promoter       cat promoter: promoter of the E. coli cat gene encoding chloramphenicol acetyltransferase
   4767..440     +  CDS            CmR (across the origin): chloramphenicol acetyltransferase; cat; confers resistance to chloramphenicol
