[The description below was written by a language model from this plasmid's Addgene catalogue record and pLannotate feature annotations shown in this document.]
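Description:
pnYC-CvH-CteIF4E_40-250-del183-202_AF is a bacterial expression plasmid of about 5 kb for producing a truncated form of the cap-binding translation initiation factor eIF4E from the thermophilic fungus Chaetomium thermophilum. The catalogue lists the backbone as unknown, but the annotated features point to a pACYC-like architecture. It has a p15A origin of replication, a chloramphenicol acetyltransferase gene with its own cat promoter, and scattered remnants of a tetracycline resistance gene that has been interrupted by the expression cassette. Selection is with chloramphenicol, and the plasmid is recorded as low copy. Because p15A is compatible with ColE1-type origins, a vector of this kind can be maintained alongside a second plasmid for co-expression of binding partners, although the record does not explicitly state that use.

The expression cassette consists of a T7 promoter followed by a lac operator, the phage T7 gene 10 ribosome binding site, the eIF4E open reading frame and a T7 terminator. Transcription therefore requires a host supplying T7 RNA polymerase and is inducible with IPTG. The insert covers residues 40–250 with an internal deletion of residues 183–202, and derives from a synthetic gene codon-optimised for E. coli. The annotation tool labels it as a fragment of yeast CDC33, which reflects homology to the yeast eIF4E orthologue rather than the actual source species. A histidine tag fragment is annotated downstream of the coding region, suggesting a C-terminal His tag for affinity purification. The short match to a T7 gene 10-derived solubility tag just before the terminator may simply be vector sequence. The associated study concerns structural motifs governing the binding of eIF4G and 4E-BPs to eIF4E, so the construct was probably used to make recombinant protein for structural and binding work.
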