Addgene plasmid #148723: pnYC-CvH-CteIF4E_40-250-del183-202_AF
Purpose: Bacterial Expression of CteIF4E_40-250-del183-202
Depositing lab: Elisa Izaurralde. Depositing organization: Max Planck Institute for Developmental Biology. Publication: Structural motifs in eIF4G and 4E-BPs modulate their binding to eIF4E to regulate translation initiation in yeast. Gruner S, Weber R, Peter D, Chung MY, Igreja C, Valkov E, Izaurralde E. Nucleic Acids Res. 2018 Jul 27;46(13):6893-6908. doi: 10.1093/nar/gky542. PubMed 30053226.
Backbone
  Vector backbone: Unknown
  Vector type: Bacterial Expression
Growth in bacteria
  Bacterial resistance: Chloramphenicol, 25 μg/mL
  Growth temperature: 37°C
  Growth strain: DH5alpha
  Copy number: Low Copy
Gene/Insert
  Gene/Insert name: CteIF4E_40-250-del183-202
  Species: Chaetomium thermophilum
  Cloning method: Unknown
Terms and licenses: Academic/Nonprofit Terms; Industry Terms: Not Available to Industry
Depositor comments: Geneart clone of CtEIF4E, codon optimized for Expression in E.coli. (sequence according to Uniprot.: G0SCU4) Plasmids from this collection were made available to the research community and donated after the lab closed. Please note that the sequence provided by the depositing laboratory may be theoretical/predicted or based on Sanger sequencing results. There may be discrepancies between sequencing results obtained by Addgene and the depositor sequence. If an Addgene verified sequence is not available, please contact before placing your order to request that our lab fully sequence the plasmid.
How to cite: pnYC-CvH-CteIF4E_40-250-del183-202_AF was a gift from Elisa Izaurralde (Addgene plasmid # 148723 ; http://n2t.net/addgene:148723 ; RRID:Addgene_148723)
